Addgene plasmid #31493: AP-p002
Depositing lab: David Wang. Depositing organization: Washington University in Saint Louis. Publication: Identification of a novel polyomavirus from patients with acute respiratory tract infections. Gaynor AM, Nissen MD, Whiley DM, Mackay IM, Lambert SB, Wu G, Brennan DC, Storch GA, Sloots TP, Wang D. PLoS Pathog. 2007 May 4. 3(5):e64. 10.1371/journal.ppat.0030064 PubMed 17480120.
Backbone
  Vector backbone: pCR4-TOPO
  Backbone manufacturer: Invitrogen
  Backbone size w/o insert (bp): 3957
  Vector type: Bacterial Expression
Growth in bacteria
  Bacterial resistance: Ampicillin and Kanamycin, 100 & 50 μg/mL
  Growth temperature: 37°C
  Growth strain: DH5alpha
  Copy number: High Copy
Gene/Insert
  Gene/Insert name: Half genome of WU polyomavirus (alt name: WUV (4262-2074))
  Species: polyomavirus
  Insert size (bp): 3042
  Cloning method: TOPO Cloning
  Sequencing primers: 5′ T3; 3′ T7
Terms and licenses: Academic/Nonprofit Terms; Industry Terms: Not Available to Industry
How to cite: AP-p002 was a gift from David Wang (Addgene plasmid # 31493 ; http://n2t.net/addgene:31493 ; RRID:Addgene_31493)
