[The description below was written by a language model from this plasmid's Addgene catalogue record.]
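Description:
AP-p002 is a TOPO cloning plasmid built on the commercial pCR4-TOPO backbone (about 3.96 kb without insert) that carries roughly half of the WU polyomavirus genome. It is maintained as a high-copy plasmid in standard E. coli cloning strains, and the record lists both ampicillin and kanamycin resistance, consistent with the dual markers of this backbone. Although the repository classifies it as a bacterial expression vector, pCR4-TOPO is essentially a PCR-product cloning and sequencing vector, and nothing in the record indicates that the viral insert is meant to be expressed in bacteria.

The insert is a 3,042 bp fragment described as "WUV (4262-2074)". Because the polyomavirus genome is circular, these coordinates imply a segment that runs across the numbering origin rather than a simple internal stretch. The record does not specify which viral genes or regulatory regions fall within the fragment, and no feature table is provided, so its exact coding content cannot be stated here. The fragment was introduced by TOPO cloning, in which a topoisomerase-activated vector captures a PCR amplicon. The T3 and T7 primer sites flanking the cloning site serve for sequencing across the insert junctions.

The plasmid is associated with the study that first identified WU polyomavirus in patients with acute respiratory tract infections, suggesting it was generated while amplifying and sequencing the viral genome. Such a clone is typically useful as a sequence-verified reference template, for example as a positive control for PCR assays, for subcloning viral regions, or, with a complementary clone of the remaining half, for reassembling the genome, although the record itself does not state a specific purpose.
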