>Addgene plasmid #31493 | AP-p002 | depositor partial sequence | sequence record 14424 | Author sequence
GCTTGAGACACAAATTCTTCCAATTCTTTAGGAAATGATAAAGATGCATCTGTAGCATTGTCCTTTTTTT
TTTTAGGTGGTGTTGCCTGTGAACATTGTGGTTCCTCATCATCTTCTCTAGTACGCTTTGTAGGGGTTTC
TCCAGGAGATTTAGGCATTTCCTCATTACATCTTAGTTCTTCTTCCCAGTAGGAATTAAACTGAGACCAC
CAGTAATCCCAGTCTGGGGTACCATATGTGGGTATCTATAATAAAAAAAAATTATTAATTTACTTATAAA
ACATAAAAGTACCCCTATAATAAAAACATGCTTACCTGGTTAAGCCAACCCCTTGCATGGTTGTAAGAAA
TATAATCTTTTTCCAGTAAAAAAATGTTTCTGCACTAATTTCAAAGCCAAACCACTCTCTATAGCACCTG
TAGCAGTAACACTCTATCCACATTGGAGGTTTTCTAAATATTTTATATTTTTGCTTGTGGCGCTTGTCTA
AAAAGCAGTAAAAACAATTACACAAATAATAAAACCCCTTTAAGCATATGTCCCAGTCTTTTAAAATATA
CTCTTCAAAAACATCACCATAAACTTCTCCAACAAGCCTGTACTTTCTAGGGGGAAAGTTACAGCACAAT
TCTGTGCATTCTACCTGTGAAGAGCTCCACACTTCATCTTCTTCTTCATTTAGTTGGTGCACTGTACTAA
CACACTCTTGCAGTTTTAAATATAAAGAATTAAGCTTTTTCATTTTTTCCTCATTTCCCCCTTTGTCAGG
ATGAAATTCTTTGCATTTGCTAAGGTATTTTGTTCTCATTAGTGGTAAATTTCCCCAGCAGGTCATATCA
AGACCCAGCAGCTGCATAAGTTCTTTTGCTTCATTTCTGGACAAAGTTTTATCCATTTTGCCTTCTTTAG
CCTCAAGGCGCCTCAGCAAGGCCCTCTGCTTTTAGTTCAGAAAGTTGAGGCTTTTTAGGCCTCAGGCCTC
CTTATTATAATAAAAAAAAGCTAAGCATGATTGACAGTGTGGGCTAAACCAAAAGCACAAGAACAAAGCT
TTTAGCCAATTAGCAGCCACAAGGTGGAGCAAAAGTATTAAGTTTCACTGTTATGTGCAGGAATGTGCAG
CTGTGACCTTTTAAAGTTTCCGGGCACGGCGCCAACTTCCTGGGCCTGGTGCCATACCAACACAGCTGCT
GAGCTTCCGGAATACAATACTGGTGCCCTTTGTAAGTGTTTTACAGGTAAGTAAGGCCTACAACAGGGCT
TATTTGTACTATAAGTTAATGGGGGCCCTTTGTAGTCCAGCGGAAAGTGAAGGGTGGCTTAACAGAGACG
TCCTTGGGTTCAAACCTAAGGGTGCCATAAGCAACATTACATTAATGTTGTGACATCTCCAGTCGGGGGT
ATTGGCCTATAGGAAACCCTAGGGCTCTATAAGCAGCATACATATGTTGTGACATCTCCGTTGAGTCTGG
GGGTATTGGTGCTACCGTCTCGAACCTAGCCGACAGCCGTTGGATATAAAGGGTCACCATTTTTATTTCA
GATGGGCATATTGCTTGCTGTGCCTGAAATAATTGCTGCATCTGTAGCTGGAGGAGCAGAGGCACTATCA
ATTGCTGGATCTGGAGCTGCAATAGCAACTGGTGAAGGTTTAGCTGCTCTTGGTGGGCTTACAGAGTCAG
CAGCACTATTAGGGGAAACTGTTGAAATATCTGAAGCAGCTGCTACTGTACTAACAAAAGTACCTGAGCT
TGTAACTGTAACACAAGGTGTAACAGCAGCTGTACAAGGGGGTGCAGGTCTTGTAGGTGGTATATATACA
GCTTTAGCAGCAGATCGCCCTGGGGACCTGCCTGCGAGTACCCCAACAGGAAGTCCAAGTGGACTACATC
CCCCCGCAGGATACAATCCCCAAGGAGGTGGACTTAATATCCAGTCCATCCACAAGCCCCTCCACGCCCC
CTACCCAGGAATGGCACTGGCACCTATCCCTGAATACAACTTGGAAACTGGAATTCCAGGGGTCCCGGAC
TGGGTATTCAACTTCATTGCATCCCACCTGCCCGAGTTGCCTAGCCTGCAGGACGTGTTCAATAGAATTG
CCTATGGAATCTGGACATCATATTACAATACGGGGAGAACAGTAGTTAATAGAGCAGTTAGTGAAGAATT
ACAAAGACTACTAGGAGATTTAGAATATGGATTTAGAACTGCACTTGCCACCATTGGGGAATCTGACCCA
GTAAATGCTATAGTTGAACAAGTAAGAAGCTTTGTTAGTGGAGGAAGAGAAAGAGAACTGTTACAAATAG
CTGCAGGTCAACCTGTAGACATTTCTGAAGGTGTATCAAGAGGCACAGCTACTATTTCAAATGCTGTAGA
AGCTGTAAGAGATGCAACTCAAAGACTATCACAAGCAACCTACAACTTTGTTTATGATGCTTCTACCCTT
CCAAGGGATGGCTTTAATGCACTTAGTGATGGAGTTCACAGACTAGGCCAGTGGATTTCAATGCCTGGGG
CTACAGGGGGTACTCCCCATTATGCAGCCCCTGACTGGATTTTATATGTACTTGAAGAGCTAAACAGTGA
CATTTCTAAAATTCCTACACAGGGAATTAAAAGAAAACTACAACAAAATGGCCTGCACAGCAAAGCCAGC
CTGCACAGCAAAACCAGGAAGGTCACCAAGAAGTCAACCCACAAGAGTGCAAAGCCTTCCAAAACAAGTC
AGAAAAGGAGGGGTAGACGTGCTGGCCGCCGTACCACTGTCAGAAGAAACAGAGTTTAAAGTTGAATTGT
TTGTTAAACCTGTTATTGGAAATGCAGAGGGGACTACCCCACATTATTGGTCTATTAGTAGCCCACTTAA
AACTGCTGAAGCTGCTAATGTTACTCCTGATGCTGATACTACTGTGTGCTACAGCTTGTCACAGGTTGCT
CCCCCTGATATTCCTAATCAGGTTAGTGAATGTGACATGCTTATATGGGAGCTGTATAGAATGGAAACAG
AAGTTTTGGTGCTTCCTGTGCTTAATGCTGGC
