>Addgene plasmid #31493 | AP-p002 | addgene partial sequence | sequence record 37992 | T3 5'-GCAATTAACCCTCACTAAAGG-3'
CCTTGCCAGCATTAAGCACAGGAAGCACCAAAACTTCTGTTTCCATTCTATACAGCTCCCATATAAGCAT
GTCACATTCACTAACCTGATTAGGAATATCAGGGGGAGCAACCTGTGACAAGCTGTAGCACACAGTAGTA
TCAGCATCAGGAGTAACATTAGCAGCTTCAGCAGTTTTAAGTGGGCTACTAATAGACCAATAATGTGGGG
TAGTCCCCTCTGCATTTCCAATAACAGGTTTAACAAACAATTCAACTTTAAACTCTGTTTCTTCTGACAG
TGGTACGGCGGCCAGCACGTCTACCCCTCCTTTTCTGACTTGTTTTGGAAGGCTTTGCACTCTTGTGGGT
TGACTTCTTGGTGACCTTCCTGGTTTTGCTGTGCAGGCTGGCTTTGCTGTGCAGGCCATTTTGTTGTAGT
TTTCTTTTAATTCCCTGTGTAGGAATTTTAGAAATGTCACTGTTTAGCTCTTCAAGTACATATAAAATCC
AGTCAGGGGCTGCATAATGGGGAGTACCCCCTGTAGCCCCAGGCATTGAAATCCACTGGCCTAGTCTGTG
AACTCCATCACTAAGTGCATTAAAGCCATCCCTTGGAAGGGTAGAAGCATCATAAACAAAGTTGTAGGTT
GCTTGTGATAGTCTTTGAGTTGCATCTCTTACAGCTTCTACAGCATTTGAAATAGTAGCTGTGCCTCTTG
ATACACCTTCAGAAATGTCTACAGGTTGACCTGCAGCTATTTGTAACAGTTCTCTTTCTCTTCCT
